>Addgene plasmid #29355 | pCR8-DJ1-D149A | addgene partial sequence | sequence record 34752 | 29355 with M13pUC-fwd
TAATGATTTTATTTTGACTGATAGTGACCTGTTCGTTGCAACAAATTGATGAGCAATGCTTTTTTATAAT
GCCAACTTTGTACAAAAAAGCAGGCTCCGAATTCGCCCTTCTCGAGCTAGTCTTTAAGAACAAGTGGAGC
CTTCACTTGAGCCGCCACCTCCTTGCCATTCAGGGCTTCAACAATTGCAAGCGCAAACTCGAAGCTGGTC
CCAGGCCCCCGGCTTGTAAGAATCAGGCCGGCTTTTTCCACACGATTCTCAGAGTAGGTGTAATGACCTC
CATTCATCATTTTGTCTTTAGCAAGAGGGTGTGTTGTAACTTTACTTCCAAAACCTATTTCATGAGCCAA
CAGAGCAGTAGGACCTGCACAGATGGCGGCTATCAGGCNCTTCCGGTTTTCCTGCTCCTTCAGTATCTCC
TTCACAGCAGCAGACTCAGATAAATTCTGTGCGCCCAGATTACCTCCTGGTAGAACCACCACATCATATG
GTCCCTCTTTTTTTGCATCTTCAAGGCTGGCATCAGGACAAATGACCACATCACGGCTACACTGTACTGG
GTCTTTTCCAGCCAGGCCTGCAACGGTGACCTTAATCCCAGCTCGCCTCATGACATCTACAGGGATGACC
GTCTCCATTTCCTCTGCTCCTTTAGCCAGGATGACCAGAGCTCTTTTGGAAGCCATGAATTCAAGGGCGA
ATTCGACCCAGCTTTCTTGTACAAAGTTGGCATTATAAAAAATAATTGCTCATCAATTTGTTGCAACGAA
CAGGTCACTATCAGTCAAAATAAAATCATTATTTGCGGTCCA
