[The description below was written by a language model from this plasmid's Addgene catalogue record.]
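Description:
pCR8-DJ1-D149A is a Gateway entry clone built on the commercial pCR8/GW/TOPO backbone (about 2.8 kb without insert). It is propagated in standard E. coli cloning strains under spectinomycin selection; the record lists the copy number as unknown and includes no feature table, so the origin of replication and other backbone elements are not itemised. As an entry vector it is not designed to express its insert. The record names no promoter driving the gene, and no epitope tags or reporters are listed.

The payload is the human DJ1 coding sequence (gene symbol PARK7, also known as DJ-1) carrying an Asp149Ala substitution. The insert sits between the attL1 and attL2 recombination sites, both of which are recorded as intact. These sites allow an LR recombination reaction with any attR-containing Gateway destination vector. This moves the mutant open reading frame, in a defined orientation, into a vector that supplies the promoter, tags and selection markers needed for a given host system.

PARK7 is a gene linked to inherited early-onset Parkinson's disease. The associated publication examines how DJ-1 mutations and polymorphisms affect protein stability and subcellular localization. This plasmid therefore serves as a shuttle source of the D149A variant, from which expression constructs can be made and compared with wild-type DJ-1 or other variants. The record does not say which destination vectors or cell systems it was used with.
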