Addgene plasmid #29355: pCR8-DJ1-D149A
Depositing lab: Mark Cookson. Depositing organization: National Institute on Aging (NIA). Publication: Effects of DJ-1 mutations and polymorphisms on protein stability and subcellular localization. Blackinton J, Ahmad R, Miller DW, van der Brug MP, Canet-Aviles RM, Hague SM, Kaleem M, Cookson MR. Brain Res Mol Brain Res. 2005 Mar 24. 134(1):76-83. 10.1016/j.molbrainres.2004.09.004 PubMed 15790532.
Backbone
  Vector backbone: pCR8/GW/TOPO
  Backbone manufacturer: Invitrogen
  Backbone size w/o insert (bp): 2817
  Vector type: Entry Vector
Growth in bacteria
  Bacterial resistance: Spectinomycin, 50 μg/mL
  Growth temperature: 37°C
  Growth strain: DH5alpha
  Copy number: Unknown
Gene/Insert
  Gene/Insert name: DJ1
  Species: H. sapiens (human)
  Mutation: Asp149Ala
  GenBank ID: AF021819
  Entrez Gene: PARK7 (a.k.a. DJ-1, DJ1, GATD2, HEL-S-67p)
  Cloning method: Restriction Enzyme; 5′ cloning site attL1 (not destroyed); 3′ cloning site attL2 (not destroyed)
  Sequencing primers: 5′ M13_puc_Fwd
Terms and licenses: Academic/Nonprofit Terms; Industry Terms: Not Available to Industry
How to cite: pCR8-DJ1-D149A was a gift from Mark Cookson (Addgene plasmid # 29355 ; http://n2t.net/addgene:29355 ; RRID:Addgene_29355)
